LOCUS       Exported 7203 bp ds-DNA circular SYN 13-MAY-2021
DEFINITION  mammalian expression, proximity labelling, mitochondrial
            relocalisation.
ACCESSION   .
VERSION     .
KEYWORDS    JB24
SOURCE      synthetic DNA construct
  ORGANISM  synthetic DNA construct
REFERENCE   1 (bases 1 to 7203)
  AUTHORS   Gillingham AK, Bertram J, Begum F, Munro S
  TITLE     In vivo identification of GTPase interactors by mitochondrial
            relocalization and proximity biotinylation.
  JOURNAL   Elife. 2019 Jul 11;8. pii: 45916. doi: 10.7554/eLife.45916.
  PUBMED    31294692
REFERENCE   2 (bases 1 to 7203)
  AUTHORS   .
  TITLE     Direct Submission
  JOURNAL   Exported May 13, 2021 from SnapGene Server 1.1.58
            http://www.snapgene.com
FEATURES             Location/Qualifiers
     source          1..7203
                     /organism="synthetic DNA construct"
                     /mol_type="other DNA"
     primer_bind     complement(44..63)
                     /label=pRS-marker
                     /note="pRS vectors, use to sequence yeast selectable
                     marker"
     enhancer        235..614
                     /label=CMV enhancer
                     /note="human cytomegalovirus immediate early enhancer"
     promoter        615..818
                     /label=CMV promoter
                     /note="human cytomegalovirus (CMV) immediate early
                     promoter"
     primer_bind     769..789
                     /label=CMV-F
                     /note="Human CMV immediate early promoter, forward primer"
     primer_bind     863..882
                     /label=T7
                     /note="T7 promoter, forward primer"
     promoter        863..881
                     /label=T7 promoter
                     /note="promoter for bacteriophage T7 RNA polymerase"
     CDS             1552..2517
                     /codon_start=1
                     /product="promiscuous R118G mutant of the E. coli biotin
                     protein ligase (Cronan, 2005)"
                     /label=BirA(R118G)
                     /note="also known as BirA* or BioID"
                     /translation="MDKDNTVPLKLIALLANGEFHSGEQLGETLGMSRAAINKHIQTLR
                     DWGVDVFTVPGKGYSLPEPIQLLNAKQILGQLDGGSVAVLPVIDSTNQYLLDRIGELKS
                     GDACIAEYQQAGRGGRGRKWFSPFGANLYLSMFWRLEQGPAAAIGLSLVIGIVMAEVLR
                     KLGADKVRVKWPNDLYLQDRKLAGILVELTGKTGDAAQIVIGAGINMAMRRVEESVVNQ
                     GWITLQEAGINLDRNTLAAMLIRELRAALELFEQEGLAPYLSRWEKLDNFINRPVKLII
                     GDKEIFGISRGIDKQGALLLEQDGIIKPWMGGEISLRSAEK"
     CDS             2548..2574
                     /codon_start=1
                     /product="HA (human influenza hemagglutinin) epitope tag"
                     /label=HA
                     /translation="YPYDVPDYA"
     primer_bind     complement(2794..2811)
                     /label=BGH-rev
                     /note="Bovine growth hormone terminator, reverse primer.
                     Also called BGH reverse"
     polyA_signal    2800..3024
                     /label=bGH poly(A) signal
                     /note="bovine growth hormone polyadenylation signal"
     rep_origin      3070..3498
                     /direction=RIGHT
                     /label=f1 ori
                     /note="f1 bacteriophage origin of replication; arrow
                     indicates direction of (+) strand synthesis"
     primer_bind     complement(3157..3176)
                     /label=F1ori-R
                     /note="F1 origin, reverse primer"
     primer_bind     3367..3388
                     /label=F1ori-F
                     /note="F1 origin, forward primer"
     primer_bind     complement(3507..3527)
                     /label=pBABE 3'
                     /note="SV40 enhancer, reverse primer for pBABE vectors"
     promoter        3512..3841
                     /label=SV40 promoter
                     /note="SV40 enhancer and early promoter"
     rep_origin      3692..3827
                     /label=SV40 ori
                     /note="SV40 origin of replication"
     primer_bind     3754..3773
                     /label=SV40pro-F
                     /note="SV40 promoter/origin, forward primer"
     CDS             3908..4702
                     /codon_start=1
                     /gene="aph(3')-II (or nptII)"
                     /product="aminoglycoside phosphotransferase from Tn5"
                     /label=NeoR/KanR
                     /note="confers resistance to neomycin, kanamycin, and G418
                     (Geneticin(R))"
                     /translation="MIEQDGLHAGSPAAWVERLFGYDWAQQTIGCSDAAVFRLSAQGRP
                     VLFVKTDLSGALNELQDEAARLSWLATTGVPCAAVLDVVTEAGRDWLLLGEVPGQDLLS
                     SHLAPAEKVSIMADAMRRLHTLDPATCPFDHQAKHRIERARTRMEAGLVDQDDLDEEHQ
                     GLAPAELFARLKARMPDGEDLVVTHGDACLPNIMVENGRFSGFIDCGRLGVADRYQDIA
                     LATRDIAEELGGEWADRFLVLYGIAAPDSQRIAFYRLLDEFF"
     primer_bind     complement(3962..3981)
                     /label=Neo-R
                     /note="Neomycin resistance gene, reverse primer"
     primer_bind     4572..4591
                     /label=Neo-F
                     /note="Neomycin resistance gene, forward primer"
     polyA_signal    4876..4997
                     /label=SV40 poly(A) signal
                     /note="SV40 polyadenylation signal"
     primer_bind     complement(4913..4932)
                     /label=SV40pA-R
                     /note="SV40 polyA, reverse primer"
     primer_bind     4967..4986
                     /label=EBV-rev
                     /note="SV40 polyA terminator, reverse primer"
     primer_bind     complement(5046..5062)
                     /label=M13 rev
                     /note="common sequencing primer, one of multiple similar
                     variants"
     primer_bind     complement(5046..5062)
                     /label=M13 Reverse
                     /note="In lacZ gene. Also called M13-rev"
     primer_bind     complement(5059..5081)
                     /label=M13/pUC Reverse
                     /note="In lacZ gene"
     protein_bind    5070..5086
                     /label=lac operator
                     /bound_moiety="lac repressor encoded by lacI"
                     /note="The lac repressor binds to the lac operator to
                     inhibit transcription in E. coli. This inhibition can be
                     relieved by adding lactose or
                     isopropyl-beta-D-thiogalactopyranoside (IPTG)."
     promoter        complement(5094..5124)
                     /label=lac promoter
                     /note="promoter for the E. coli lac operon"
     protein_bind    5139..5160
                     /label=CAP binding site
                     /bound_moiety="E. coli catabolite activator protein"
                     /note="CAP binding activates transcription in the presence
                     of cAMP."
     primer_bind     complement(5277..5294)
                     /label=L4440
                     /note="L4440 vector, forward primer"
     rep_origin      complement(5448..6036)
                     /direction=LEFT
                     /label=ori
                     /note="high-copy-number ColE1/pMB1/pBR322/pUC origin of
                     replication"
     primer_bind     complement(5528..5547)
                     /label=pBR322ori-F
                     /note="pBR322 origin, forward primer"
     CDS             complement(6207..7067)
                     /codon_start=1
                     /gene="bla"
                     /product="beta-lactamase"
                     /label=AmpR
                     /note="confers resistance to ampicillin, carbenicillin, and
                     related antibiotics"
                     /translation="MSIQHFRVALIPFFAAFCLPVFAHPETLVKVKDAEDQLGARVGYI
                     ELDLNSGKILESFRPEERFPMMSTFKVLLCGAVLSRIDAGQEQLGRRIHYSQNDLVEYS
                     PVTEKHLTDGMTVRELCSAAITMSDNTAANLLLTTIGGPKELTAFLHNMGDHVTRLDRW
                     EPELNEAIPNDERDTTMPVAMATTLRKLLTGELLTLASRQQLIDWMEADKVAGPLLRSA
                     LPAGWFIADKSGAGERGSRGIIAALGPDGKPSRIVVIYTTGSQATMDERNRQIAEIGAS
                     LIKHW"
     primer_bind     6830..6849
                     /label=Amp-R
                     /note="Ampicillin resistance gene, reverse primer"
     promoter        complement(7068..7172)
                     /gene="bla"
                     /label=AmpR promoter
ORIGIN
        1 gacggatcgg gagatctccc gatcccctat ggtgcactct cagtacaatc tgctctgatg
       61 ccgcatagtt aagccagtat ctgctccctg cttgtgtgtt ggaggtcgct gagtagtgcg
      121 cgagcaaaat ttaagctaca acaaggcaag gcttgaccga caattgcatg aagaatctgc
      181 ttagggttag gcgttttgcg ctgcttcgcg atgtacgggc cagatatacg cgttgacatt
      241 gattattgac tagttattaa tagtaatcaa ttacggggtc attagttcat agcccatata
      301 tggagttccg cgttacataa cttacggtaa atggcccgcc tggctgaccg cccaacgacc
      361 cccgcccatt gacgtcaata atgacgtatg ttcccatagt aacgccaata gggactttcc
      421 attgacgtca atgggtggag tatttacggt aaactgccca cttggcagta catcaagtgt
      481 atcatatgcc aagtacgccc cctattgacg tcaatgacgg taaatggccc gcctggcatt
      541 atgcccagta catgacctta tgggactttc ctacttggca gtacatctac gtattagtca
      601 tcgctattac catggtgatg cggttttggc agtacatcaa tgggcgtgga tagcggtttg
      661 actcacgggg atttccaagt ctccacccca ttgacgtcaa tgggagtttg ttttggcacc
      721 aaaatcaacg ggactttcca aaatgtcgta acaactccgc cccattgacg caaatgggcg
      781 gtaggcgtgt acggtgggag gtctatataa gcagagctct ctggctaact agagaaccca
      841 ctgcttactg gcttatcgaa attaatacga ctcactatag ggagacccaa gctggctagc
      901 aagcttaccg gttgtaatat ggcgaagacc tacgattacc tgttcaagct gctgctgatc
      961 ggggactcgg gggtggggaa gacctgtgtc ctgttccgct tctccgagga cgccttcaac
     1021 tccactttta tctccaccat aggaattgac tttaaaatta ggaccataga gctcgatggc
     1081 aagagaatta aactgcagat atgggacaca gccggtctgg aacggtttcg gacgatcaca
     1141 acggcctact acaggggtgc aatgggcatc atgctggtct acgacatcac caacgagaag
     1201 tccttcgaca acatccggaa ctggattcgc aacattgagg agcacgcctc tgcagacgtc
     1261 gaaaagatga tactcgggaa caagtgtgat gtgaatgaca agagacaagt ttccaaggaa
     1321 cggggagaaa agctggccct cgactatgga atcaagttca tggagaccag cgcgaaggcc
     1381 aacatcaatg tggaaaatgc atttttcact ctcgccagag atatcaaagc aaaaatggac
     1441 aaaaaattgg aaggcaacag cccccagggg agcaaccagg gagtcaaaat cacaccggac
     1501 cagcagaaga ggagcagctt tttccgagaa ttcggagccg gagctggtac catggacaag
     1561 gacaacaccg tgcccctgaa gctgatcgcc ctgctggcca acggcgagtt ccactctggc
     1621 gagcagctgg gagagaccct gggaatgagc agagccgcca tcaacaagca catccagaca
     1681 ctgagagact ggggagtgga cgtgttcacc gtgcctggca agggctacag cctgcctgag
     1741 cctatccagc tgctgaacgc caagcagatc ctgggacagc tggatggcgg aagcgtggcc
     1801 gtgctgcctg tgatcgactc caccaatcag tacctgctgg acagaatcgg agagctgaag
     1861 tccggcgacg cctgcatcgc cgagtaccag caggctggca gaggaggcag aggacggaag
     1921 tggttcagcc cattcggagc caacctgtac ctgtccatgt tctggagact ggagcaggga
     1981 cctgctgctg ccatcggact gagtctggtg atcggaatcg tgatggccga ggtgctgaga
     2041 aagctgggag ccgacaaggt gagagtgaag tggcctaatg acctgtacct ccaggaccgc
     2101 aagctggctg gcatcctggt ggagctgaca ggcaagacag gcgatgccgc tcagatcgtg
     2161 atcggagccg gaatcaacat ggccatgaga agagtggagg agagcgtggt gaaccagggc
     2221 tggatcaccc tgcaggaggc tggcatcaac ctggaccgga acaccctggc cgccatgctg
     2281 atcagagagc tgagagccgc tctggagctg ttcgagcagg agggactggc tccttacctg
     2341 agcagatggg agaagctgga caacttcatc aacagacctg tgaagctgat catcggcgac
     2401 aaggaaatct tcggcatctc cagaggaatc gacaagcagg gagctctgct gctggagcag
     2461 gacggaatca tcaagccctg gatgggcgga gaaatctccc tgagaagcgc agagaaggga
     2521 tccgtcgacg gagccggtgc tggcgcatac ccctacgacg tgcccgacta cgcaggctcc
     2581 gcagttccag cggtagaaat cacccacacc ttctgggaaa ggaacctgcc ctctgtttct
     2641 ggcctgctga agatcattgg attttccaca tcagtaactg ccctggggtt tgtgctgtac
     2701 aaatacaagc tcctgccacg gtcttgaccc ggggatatcc agcacagtgg cggccgctcg
     2761 agtctagagg gcccgtttaa acccgctgat cagcctcgac tgtgccttct agttgccagc
     2821 catctgttgt ttgcccctcc cccgtgcctt ccttgaccct ggaaggtgcc actcccactg
     2881 tcctttccta ataaaatgag gaaattgcat cgcattgtct gagtaggtgt cattctattc
     2941 tggggggtgg ggtggggcag gacagcaagg gggaggattg ggaagacaat agcaggcatg
     3001 ctggggatgc ggtgggctct atggcttctg aggcggaaag aaccagctgg ggctctaggg
     3061 ggtatccccn nnnnnnnnnn nnnnnnnnnn nnnnnnnnnn nnnnnnnnnn nnnnnnnnnn
     3121 nnnnnnnnnn nnnnnnnnnn nnnnnnnnnn nnnnnnnnnn nnnnnnnnnn nnnnnnnnnn
     3181 nnnnnnnnnn nnncnnnnnn nnnnnnnnnn nnnnnnnnnn nnnnnnnnnn nnnnnnnnnn
     3241 nnnnnnnnnn nnnnnnnnnn nnnnnnnnnn nnnnnnnnnn nnnnnannnn nnnnnnnnnn
     3301 nnnnnnnnnn nnnnnnnnnn nnnnnnnnnn nnnnnccttt gacgttggag tccacgttct
     3361 ttaatagtgg actcttgttc caaactggaa caacactcaa ccctatctcg gtctattctt
     3421 ttgatttata agggattttg ccgatttcgg cctattggtt aaaaaatgag ctgatttaac
     3481 aaaaatttaa cgcgaattaa ttctgtggaa tgtgtgtcag ttagggtgtg gaaagtcccc
     3541 aggctcccca gcaggcagaa gtatgcaaag catgcatctc aattagtcag caaccaggtg
     3601 tggaaagtcc ccaggctccc cagcaggcag aagtatgcaa agcatgcatc tcaattagtc
     3661 agcaaccata gtcccgcccc taactccgcc catcccgccc ctaactccgc ccagttccgc
     3721 ccattctccg ccccatggct gactaatttt ttttatttat gcagaggccg aggccgcctc
     3781 tgcctctgag ctattccaga agtagtgagg aggctttttt ggaggcctag gcttttgcaa
     3841 aaagctcccg ggagcttgta tatccatttt cggatctgat caagagacag gatgaggatc
     3901 gtttcgcatg attgaacaag atggattgca cgcaggttct ccggccgctt gggtggagag
     3961 gctattcggc tatgactggg cacaacagac aatcggctgc tctgatgccg ccgtgttccg
     4021 gctgtcagcg caggggcgcc cggttctttt tgtcaagacc gacctgtccg gtgccctgaa
     4081 tgaactgcag gacgaggcag cgcggctatc gtggctggcc acgacgggcg ttccttgcgc
     4141 agctgtgctc gacgttgtca ctgaagcggg aagggactgg ctgctattgg gcgaagtgcc
     4201 ggggcaggat ctcctgtcat ctcaccttgc tcctgccgag aaagtatcca tcatggctga
     4261 tgcaatgcgg cggctgcata cgcttgatcc ggctacctgc ccattcgacc accaagcgaa
     4321 acatcgcatc gagcgagcac gtactcggat ggaagccggt cttgtcgatc aggatgatct
     4381 ggacgaagag catcaggggc tcgcgccagc cgaactgttc gccaggctca aggcgcgcat
     4441 gcccgacggc gaggatctcg tcgtgaccca tggcgatgcc tgcttgccga atatcatggt
     4501 ggaaaatggc cgcttttctg gattcatcga ctgtggccgg ctgggtgtgg cggaccgcta
     4561 tcaggacata gcgttggcta cccgtgatat tgctgaagag cttggcggcg aatgggctga
     4621 ccgcttcctc gtgctttacg gtatcgccgc tcccgattcg cagcgcatcg ccttctatcg
     4681 ccttcttgac gagttcttct gagcgggact ctggggttcg aaatgaccga ccaagcgacg
     4741 cccaacctgc catcacgaga tttcgattcc accgccgcct tctatgaaag gttgggcttc
     4801 ggaatcgttt tccgggacgc cggctggatg atcctccagc gcggggatct catgctggag
     4861 ttcttcgccc accccaactt gtttattgca gcttataatg gttacaaata aagcaatagc
     4921 atcacaaatt tcacaaataa agcatttttt tcactgcatt ctagttgtgg tttgtccaaa
     4981 ctcatcaatg tatcttatca tgtctgtata ccgtcgacct ctagctagag cttggcgtaa
     5041 tcatggtcat agctgtttcc tgtgtgaaat tgttatccgc tcacaattcc acacaacata
     5101 cgagccggaa gcataaagtg taaagcctgg ggtgcctaat gagtgagcta actcacatta
     5161 attgcgttgc gctcactgcc cgctttccag tcgggaaacc tgtcgtgcca gctgcattaa
     5221 tgaatcggcc aacgcgcggg gagaggcggt ttgcgtattg ggcgctcttc cgcttcctcg
     5281 ctcactgact cgctgcgctc ggtcgttcgg ctgcggcgag cggtatcagc tcactcaaag
     5341 gcggtaatac ggttatccac agaatcaggg gataacgcag gaaagaacat gtgagcaaaa
     5401 ggccagcaaa aggccaggaa ccgtaaaaag gccgcgttgc tggcgttttt ccataggctc
     5461 cgcccccctg acgagcatca caaaaatcga cgctcaagtc agaggtggcg aaacccgaca
     5521 ggactataaa gataccaggc gtttccccct ggaagctccc tcgtgcgctc tcctgttccg
     5581 accctgccgc ttaccggata cctgtccgcc tttctccctt cgggaagcgt ggcgctttct
     5641 catagctcac gctgtaggta tctcagttcg gtgtaggtcg ttcgctccaa gctgggctgt
     5701 gtgcacgaac cccccgttca gcccgaccgc tgcgccttat ccggtaacta tcgtcttgag
     5761 tccaacccgg taagacacga cttatcgcca ctggcagcag ccactggtaa caggattagc
     5821 agagcgaggt atgtaggcgg tgctacagag ttcttgaagt ggtggcctaa ctacggctac
     5881 actagaagaa cagtatttgg tatctgcgct ctgctgaagc cagttacctt cggaaaaaga
     5941 gttggtagct cttgatccgg caaacaaacc accgctggta gcggtggttt ttttgtttgc
     6001 aagcagcaga ttacgcgcag aaaaaaagga tctcaagaag atcctttgat cttttctacg
     6061 gggtctgacg ctcagtggaa cgaaaactca cgttaaggga ttttggtcat gagattatca
     6121 aaaaggatct tcacctagat ccttttaaat taaaaatgaa gttttaaatc aatctaaagt
     6181 atatatgagt aaacttggtc tgacagttac caatgcttaa tcagtgaggc acctatctca
     6241 gcgatctgtc tatttcgttc atccatagtt gcctgactcc ccgtcgtgta gataactacg
     6301 atacgggagg gcttaccatc tggccccagt gctgcaatga taccgcgaga cccacgctca
     6361 ccggctccag atttatcagc aataaaccag ccagccggaa gggccgagcg cagaagtggt
     6421 cctgcaactt tatccgcctc catccagtct attaattgtt gccgggaagc tagagtaagt
     6481 agttcgccag ttaatagttt gcgcaacgtt gttgccattg ctacaggcat cgtggtgtca
     6541 cgctcgtcgt ttggtatggc ttcattcagc tccggttccc aacgatcaag gcgagttaca
     6601 tgatccccca tgttgtgcaa aaaagcggtt agctccttcg gtcctccgat cgttgtcaga
     6661 agtaagttgg ccgcagtgtt atcactcatg gttatggcag cactgcataa ttctcttact
     6721 gtcatgccat ccgtaagatg cttttctgtg actggtgagt actcaaccaa gtcattctga
     6781 gaatagtgta tgcggcgacc gagttgctct tgcccggcgt caatacggga taataccgcg
     6841 ccacatagca gaactttaaa agtgctcatc attggaaaac gttcttcggg gcgaaaactc
     6901 tcaaggatct taccgctgtt gagatccagt tcgatgtaac ccactcgtgc acccaactga
     6961 tcttcagcat cttttacttt caccagcgtt tctgggtgag caaaaacagg aaggcaaaat
     7021 gccgcaaaaa agggaataag ggcgacacgg aaatgttgaa tactcatact cttccttttt
     7081 caatattatt gaagcattta tcagggttat tgtctcatga gcggatacat atttgaatgt
     7141 atttagaaaa ataaacaaat aggggttccg cgcacatttc cccgaaaagt gccacctgac
     7201 gtc
//
