LOCUS       Exported 7200 bp ds-DNA circular SYN 17-NOV-2016
DEFINITION  synthetic circular DNA
ACCESSION   .
VERSION     .
KEYWORDS    .
SOURCE      synthetic DNA construct
  ORGANISM  synthetic DNA construct
REFERENCE   1 (bases 1 to 7200)
  AUTHORS   .
  TITLE     Direct Submission
  JOURNAL   Exported Wednesday, Jun 19, 2019 from SnapGene Viewer 4.3.8
            https://www.snapgene.com
FEATURES             Location/Qualifiers
     source          1..7200
                     /organism="synthetic DNA construct"
                     /mol_type="other DNA"
     enhancer        235..614
                     /label=CMV enhancer
                     /note="human cytomegalovirus immediate early enhancer"
     promoter        615..818
                     /label=CMV promoter
                     /note="human cytomegalovirus (CMV) immediate early
                     promoter"
     promoter        863..881
                     /label=T7 promoter
                     /note="promoter for bacteriophage T7 RNA polymerase"
     gene            919..1527
                     /label=Rab8A QL
     gene            1552..2517
                     /label=BirA*
     CDS             2548..2574
                     /codon_start=1
                     /product="HA (human influenza hemagglutinin) epitope tag"
                     /label=HA
                     /translation="YPYDVPDYA"
     polyA_signal    2800..3024
                     /label=bGH poly(A) signal
                     /note="bovine growth hormone polyadenylation signal"
     rep_origin      3070..3498
                     /direction=RIGHT
                     /label=f1 ori
                     /note="f1 bacteriophage origin of replication; arrow
                     indicates direction of (+) strand synthesis"
     promoter        3512..3841
                     /label=SV40 promoter
                     /note="SV40 enhancer and early promoter"
     rep_origin      3692..3827
                     /label=SV40 ori
                     /note="SV40 origin of replication"
     CDS             3908..4702
                     /codon_start=1
                     /gene="aph(3')-II (or nptII)"
                     /product="aminoglycoside phosphotransferase from Tn5"
                     /label=NeoR/KanR
                     /note="confers resistance to neomycin, kanamycin, and G418
                     (Geneticin(R))"
                     /translation="MIEQDGLHAGSPAAWVERLFGYDWAQQTIGCSDAAVFRLSAQGRP
                     VLFVKTDLSGALNELQDEAARLSWLATTGVPCAAVLDVVTEAGRDWLLLGEVPGQDLLS
                     SHLAPAEKVSIMADAMRRLHTLDPATCPFDHQAKHRIERARTRMEAGLVDQDDLDEEHQ
                     GLAPAELFARLKARMPDGEDLVVTHGDACLPNIMVENGRFSGFIDCGRLGVADRYQDIA
                     LATRDIAEELGGEWADRFLVLYGIAAPDSQRIAFYRLLDEFF"
     polyA_signal    4876..4997
                     /label=SV40 poly(A) signal
                     /note="SV40 polyadenylation signal"
     primer_bind     complement(5046..5062)
                     /label=M13 rev
                     /note="common sequencing primer, one of multiple similar
                     variants"
     protein_bind    5070..5086
                     /label=lac operator
                     /bound_moiety="lac repressor encoded by lacI"
                     /note="The lac repressor binds to the lac operator to
                     inhibit transcription in E. coli. This inhibition can be
                     relieved by adding lactose or
                     isopropyl-beta-D-thiogalactopyranoside (IPTG)."
     promoter        complement(5094..5124)
                     /label=lac promoter
                     /note="promoter for the E. coli lac operon"
     protein_bind    5139..5160
                     /label=CAP binding site
                     /bound_moiety="E. coli catabolite activator protein"
                     /note="CAP binding activates transcription in the presence
                     of cAMP."
     rep_origin      complement(5448..6033)
                     /direction=LEFT
                     /label=ori
                     /note="high-copy-number ColE1/pMB1/pBR322/pUC origin of
                     replication"
     CDS             complement(6204..7064)
                     /codon_start=1
                     /gene="bla"
                     /product="beta-lactamase"
                     /label=AmpR
                     /note="confers resistance to ampicillin, carbenicillin, and
                     related antibiotics"
                     /translation="MSIQHFRVALIPFFAAFCLPVFAHPETLVKVKDAEDQLGARVGYI
                     ELDLNSGKILESFRPEERFPMMSTFKVLLCGAVLSRIDAGQEQLGRRIHYSQNDLVEYS
                     PVTEKHLTDGMTVRELCSAAITMSDNTAANLLLTTIGGPKELTAFLHNMGDHVTRLDRW
                     EPELNEAIPNDERDTTMPVAMATTLRKLLTGELLTLASRQQLIDWMEADKVAGPLLRSA
                     LPAGWFIADKSGAGERGSRGIIAALGPDGKPSRIVVIYTTGSQATMDERNRQIAEIGAS
                     LIKHW"
     promoter        complement(7065..7169)
                     /gene="bla"
                     /label=AmpR promoter
ORIGIN
        1 gacggatcgg gagatctccc gatcccctat ggtgcactct cagtacaatc tgctctgatg
       61 ccgcatagtt aagccagtat ctgctccctg cttgtgtgtt ggaggtcgct gagtagtgcg
      121 cgagcaaaat ttaagctaca acaaggcaag gcttgaccga caattgcatg aagaatctgc
      181 ttagggttag gcgttttgcg ctgcttcgcg atgtacgggc cagatatacg cgttgacatt
      241 gattattgac tagttattaa tagtaatcaa ttacggggtc attagttcat agcccatata
      301 tggagttccg cgttacataa cttacggtaa atggcccgcc tggctgaccg cccaacgacc
      361 cccgcccatt gacgtcaata atgacgtatg ttcccatagt aacgccaata gggactttcc
      421 attgacgtca atgggtggag tatttacggt aaactgccca cttggcagta catcaagtgt
      481 atcatatgcc aagtacgccc cctattgacg tcaatgacgg taaatggccc gcctggcatt
      541 atgcccagta catgacctta tgggactttc ctacttggca gtacatctac gtattagtca
      601 tcgctattac catggtgatg cggttttggc agtacatcaa tgggcgtgga tagcggtttg
      661 actcacgggg atttccaagt ctccacccca ttgacgtcaa tgggagtttg ttttggcacc
      721 aaaatcaacg ggactttcca aaatgtcgta acaactccgc cccattgacg caaatgggcg
      781 gtaggcgtgt acggtgggag gtctatataa gcagagctct ctggctaact agagaaccca
      841 ctgcttactg gcttatcgaa attaatacga ctcactatag ggagacccaa gctggctagc
      901 aagcttaccg gttgtaatat ggcgaagacc tacgattacc tgttcaagct gctgctgatc
      961 ggggactcgg gggtggggaa gacctgtgtc ctgttccgct tctccgagga cgccttcaac
     1021 tccactttta tctccaccat aggaattgac tttaaaatta ggaccataga gctcgatggc
     1081 aagagaatta aactgcagat atgggacaca gccggtctgg aacggtttcg gacgatcaca
     1141 acggcctact acaggggtgc aatgggcatc atgctggtct acgacatcac caacgagaag
     1201 tccttcgaca acatccggaa ctggattcgc aacattgagg agcacgcctc tgcagacgtc
     1261 gaaaagatga tactcgggaa caagtgtgat gtgaatgaca agagacaagt ttccaaggaa
     1321 cggggagaaa agctggccct cgactatgga atcaagttca tggagaccag cgcgaaggcc
     1381 aacatcaatg tggaaaatgc atttttcact ctcgccagag atatcaaagc aaaaatggac
     1441 aaaaaattgg aaggcaacag cccccagggg agcaaccagg gagtcaaaat cacaccggac
     1501 cagcagaaga ggagcagctt tttccgagaa ttcggagccg gagctggtac catggacaag
     1561 gacaacaccg tgcccctgaa gctgatcgcc ctgctggcca acggcgagtt ccactctggc
     1621 gagcagctgg gagagaccct gggaatgagc agagccgcca tcaacaagca catccagaca
     1681 ctgagagact ggggagtgga cgtgttcacc gtgcctggca agggctacag cctgcctgag
     1741 cctatccagc tgctgaacgc caagcagatc ctgggacagc tggatggcgg aagcgtggcc
     1801 gtgctgcctg tgatcgactc caccaatcag tacctgctgg acagaatcgg agagctgaag
     1861 tccggcgacg cctgcatcgc cgagtaccag caggctggca gaggaggcag aggacggaag
     1921 tggttcagcc cattcggagc caacctgtac ctgtccatgt tctggagact ggagcaggga
     1981 cctgctgctg ccatcggact gagtctggtg atcggaatcg tgatggccga ggtgctgaga
     2041 aagctgggag ccgacaaggt gagagtgaag tggcctaatg acctgtacct ccaggaccgc
     2101 aagctggctg gcatcctggt ggagctgaca ggcaagacag gcgatgccgc tcagatcgtg
     2161 atcggagccg gaatcaacat ggccatgaga agagtggagg agagcgtggt gaaccagggc
     2221 tggatcaccc tgcaggaggc tggcatcaac ctggaccgga acaccctggc cgccatgctg
     2281 atcagagagc tgagagccgc tctggagctg ttcgagcagg agggactggc tccttacctg
     2341 agcagatggg agaagctgga caacttcatc aacagacctg tgaagctgat catcggcgac
     2401 aaggaaatct tcggcatctc cagaggaatc gacaagcagg gagctctgct gctggagcag
     2461 gacggaatca tcaagccctg gatgggcgga gaaatctccc tgagaagcgc agagaaggga
     2521 tccgtcgacg gagccggtgc tggcgcatac ccctacgacg tgcccgacta cgcaggctcc
     2581 gcagttccag cggtagaaat cacccacacc ttctgggaaa ggaacctgcc ctctgtttct
     2641 ggcctgctga agatcattgg attttccaca tcagtaactg ccctggggtt tgtgctgtac
     2701 aaatacaagc tcctgccacg gtcttgaccc ggggatatcc agcacagtgg cggccgctcg
     2761 agtctagagg gcccgtttaa acccgctgat cagcctcgac tgtgccttct agttgccagc
     2821 catctgttgt ttgcccctcc cccgtgcctt ccttgaccct ggaaggtgcc actcccactg
     2881 tcctttccta ataaaatgag gaaattgcat cgcattgtct gagtaggtgt cattctattc
     2941 tggggggtgg ggtggggcag gacagcaagg gggaggattg ggaagacaat agcaggcatg
     3001 ctggggatgc ggtgggctct atggcttctg aggcggaaag aaccagctgg ggctctaggg
     3061 ggtatccccn nnnnnnnnnn nnnnnnnnnn nnnnnnnnnn nnnnnnnnnn nnnnnnnnnn
     3121 nnnnnnnnnn nnnnnnnnnn nnnnnnnnnn nnnnnnnnnn nnnnnnnnnn nnnnnnnnnn
     3181 nnnnnnnnnn nnncnnnnnn nnnnnnnnnn nnnnnnnnnn nnnnnnnnnn nnnnnnnnnn
     3241 nnnnnnnnnn nnnnnnnnnn nnnnnnnnnn nnnnnnnnnn nnnnnannnn nnnnnnnnnn
     3301 nnnnnnnnnn nnnnnnnnnn nnnnnnnnnn nnnnnccttt gacgttggag tccacgttct
     3361 ttaatagtgg actcttgttc caaactggaa caacactcaa ccctatctcg gtctattctt
     3421 ttgatttata agggattttg ccgatttcgg cctattggtt aaaaaatgag ctgatttaac
     3481 aaaaatttaa cgcgaattaa ttctgtggaa tgtgtgtcag ttagggtgtg gaaagtcccc
     3541 aggctcccca gcaggcagaa gtatgcaaag catgcatctc aattagtcag caaccaggtg
     3601 tggaaagtcc ccaggctccc cagcaggcag aagtatgcaa agcatgcatc tcaattagtc
     3661 agcaaccata gtcccgcccc taactccgcc catcccgccc ctaactccgc ccagttccgc
     3721 ccattctccg ccccatggct gactaatttt ttttatttat gcagaggccg aggccgcctc
     3781 tgcctctgag ctattccaga agtagtgagg aggctttttt ggaggcctag gcttttgcaa
     3841 aaagctcccg ggagcttgta tatccatttt cggatctgat caagagacag gatgaggatc
     3901 gtttcgcatg attgaacaag atggattgca cgcaggttct ccggccgctt gggtggagag
     3961 gctattcggc tatgactggg cacaacagac aatcggctgc tctgatgccg ccgtgttccg
     4021 gctgtcagcg caggggcgcc cggttctttt tgtcaagacc gacctgtccg gtgccctgaa
     4081 tgaactgcag gacgaggcag cgcggctatc gtggctggcc acgacgggcg ttccttgcgc
     4141 agctgtgctc gacgttgtca ctgaagcggg aagggactgg ctgctattgg gcgaagtgcc
     4201 ggggcaggat ctcctgtcat ctcaccttgc tcctgccgag aaagtatcca tcatggctga
     4261 tgcaatgcgg cggctgcata cgcttgatcc ggctacctgc ccattcgacc accaagcgaa
     4321 acatcgcatc gagcgagcac gtactcggat ggaagccggt cttgtcgatc aggatgatct
     4381 ggacgaagag catcaggggc tcgcgccagc cgaactgttc gccaggctca aggcgcgcat
     4441 gcccgacggc gaggatctcg tcgtgaccca tggcgatgcc tgcttgccga atatcatggt
     4501 ggaaaatggc cgcttttctg gattcatcga ctgtggccgg ctgggtgtgg cggaccgcta
     4561 tcaggacata gcgttggcta cccgtgatat tgctgaagag cttggcggcg aatgggctga
     4621 ccgcttcctc gtgctttacg gtatcgccgc tcccgattcg cagcgcatcg ccttctatcg
     4681 ccttcttgac gagttcttct gagcgggact ctggggttcg aaatgaccga ccaagcgacg
     4741 cccaacctgc catcacgaga tttcgattcc accgccgcct tctatgaaag gttgggcttc
     4801 ggaatcgttt tccgggacgc cggctggatg atcctccagc gcggggatct catgctggag
     4861 ttcttcgccc accccaactt gtttattgca gcttataatg gttacaaata aagcaatagc
     4921 atcacaaatt tcacaaataa agcatttttt tcactgcatt ctagttgtgg tttgtccaaa
     4981 ctcatcaatg tatcttatca tgtctgtata ccgtcgacct ctagctagag cttggcgtaa
     5041 tcatggtcat agctgtttcc tgtgtgaaat tgttatccgc tcacaattcc acacaacata
     5101 cgagccggaa gcataaagtg taaagcctgg ggtgcctaat gagtgagcta actcacatta
     5161 attgcgttgc gctcactgcc cgctttccag tcgggaaacc tgtcgtgcca gctgcattaa
     5221 tgaatcggcc aacgcgcggg gagaggcggt ttgcgtattg ggcgctcttc cgcttcctcg
     5281 ctcactgact cgctgcgctc ggtcgttcgg ctgcggcgag cggtatcagc tcactcaaag
     5341 gcggtaatac ggttatccac agaatcaggg gataacgcag gaaagaacat gtgagcaaaa
     5401 ggccagcaaa aggccaggaa ccgtaaaaag gccgcgttgc tggcgttttt ccataggctc
     5461 cgcccccctg acgagcatca caaaaatcga cgctcaagtc agaggtggcg aaacccgaca
     5521 ggactataaa gataccaggc gtttccccct ggaagctccc tcgtgcgctc tcctgttccg
     5581 accctgccgc ttaccggata cctgtccgcc tttctccctt cgggaagcgt ggcgctttct
     5641 catagctcac gctgtaggta tctcagttcg gtgtaggtcg ttcgctccaa gctgggctgt
     5701 gtgcacgaac cccccgttca gcccgaccgc tgcgccttat ccggtaacta tcgtcttgag
     5761 tccaacccgg taagacacga cttatcgcca ctggcagcag ccactggtaa caggattagc
     5821 agagcgaggt atgtaggcgg tgctacagag ttcttgaagt ggtggcctaa ctacggctac
     5881 actagaagaa cagtatttgg tatctgcgct ctgctgaagc cagttacctt cggaaaaaga
     5941 gttggtagct cttgatccgg caaacaaacc accgctggta gcggtttttt tgtttgcaag
     6001 cagcagatta cgcgcagaaa aaaaggatct caagaagatc ctttgatctt ttctacgggg
     6061 tctgacgctc agtggaacga aaactcacgt taagggattt tggtcatgag attatcaaaa
     6121 aggatcttca cctagatcct tttaaattaa aaatgaagtt ttaaatcaat ctaaagtata
     6181 tatgagtaaa cttggtctga cagttaccaa tgcttaatca gtgaggcacc tatctcagcg
     6241 atctgtctat ttcgttcatc catagttgcc tgactccccg tcgtgtagat aactacgata
     6301 cgggagggct taccatctgg ccccagtgct gcaatgatac cgcgagaccc acgctcaccg
     6361 gctccagatt tatcagcaat aaaccagcca gccggaaggg ccgagcgcag aagtggtcct
     6421 gcaactttat ccgcctccat ccagtctatt aattgttgcc gggaagctag agtaagtagt
     6481 tcgccagtta atagtttgcg caacgttgtt gccattgcta caggcatcgt ggtgtcacgc
     6541 tcgtcgtttg gtatggcttc attcagctcc ggttcccaac gatcaaggcg agttacatga
     6601 tcccccatgt tgtgcaaaaa agcggttagc tccttcggtc ctccgatcgt tgtcagaagt
     6661 aagttggccg cagtgttatc actcatggtt atggcagcac tgcataattc tcttactgtc
     6721 atgccatccg taagatgctt ttctgtgact ggtgagtact caaccaagtc attctgagaa
     6781 tagtgtatgc ggcgaccgag ttgctcttgc ccggcgtcaa tacgggataa taccgcgcca
     6841 catagcagaa ctttaaaagt gctcatcatt ggaaaacgtt cttcggggcg aaaactctca
     6901 aggatcttac cgctgttgag atccagttcg atgtaaccca ctcgtgcacc caactgatct
     6961 tcagcatctt ttactttcac cagcgtttct gggtgagcaa aaacaggaag gcaaaatgcc
     7021 gcaaaaaagg gaataagggc gacacggaaa tgttgaatac tcatactctt cctttttcaa
     7081 tattattgaa gcatttatca gggttattgt ctcatgagcg gatacatatt tgaatgtatt
     7141 tagaaaaata aacaaatagg ggttccgcgc acatttcccc gaaaagtgcc acctgacgtc
//
